Addgene plasmid #225090: DRH031_ AAV-SIO-nEF-WT-THR
Purpose: Cre-dependent expression of wild-type thyroid receptor beta (THRB, human) in neurons driven by nEF promoter.
Depositing lab: Bernardo Sabatini. Depositing organization: Harvard Medical School. Publication: Thyroid hormone remodels cortex to coordinate body-wide metabolism and exploration. Hochbaum DR, Hulshof L, Urke A, Wang W, Dubinsky AC, Farnsworth HC, Hakim R, Lin S, Kleinberg G, Robertson K, Park C, Solberg A, Yang Y, Baynard C, Nadaf NM, Beron CC, Girasole AE, Chantranupong L, Cortopassi MD, Prouty S, Geistlinger L, Banks AS, Scanlan TS, Datta SR, Greenberg ME, Boulting GL, Macosko EZ, Sabatini BL. Cell. 2024 Oct 3;187(20):5679-5697.e23. doi: 10.1016/j.cell.2024.07.041. Epub 2024 Aug 22. PubMed 39178853.
Backbone
  Vector backbone: AAV
  Vector type: AAV
Growth in bacteria
  Bacterial resistance: Ampicillin, 100 μg/mL
  Growth temperature: 37°C
  Growth strain: NEB Stable
  Copy number: Unknown
Gene/Insert
  Gene/Insert name: DN-THRB
  Species: H. sapiens (human)
  Entrez Gene: THRB (a.k.a. C-ERBA-2, C-ERBA-BETA, ERBA2, GRTH, NR1A2, PRTH, THR1, THRB1, THRB2, THRbeta, THRbeta1, TRb, TRbeta, TRbeta1, Thrbeta2)
Terms and licenses: Academic/Nonprofit Terms; Industry Terms: Not Available to Industry
How to cite: DRH031_ AAV-SIO-nEF-WT-THR was a gift from Bernardo Sabatini (Addgene plasmid # 225090 ; http://n2t.net/addgene:225090 ; RRID:Addgene_225090)
