[The description below was written by a language model from this plasmid's Addgene catalogue record and pLannotate feature annotations shown in this document.]
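Description:
DRH031_ AAV-SIO-nEF-WT-THR is an AAV transfer plasmid of about 5.9 kb for Cre-dependent expression of human thyroid hormone receptor beta (THRB) in neurons. The expression cassette sits between two AAV2 inverted terminal repeats, which allow it to be packaged into recombinant AAV particles. The bacterial backbone outside the ITRs carries a high-copy ColE1/pUC-type origin, an f1 phage origin and a β-lactamase gene for ampicillin selection. The recommended host is a recombination-deficient strain, consistent with the need to keep the ITRs intact.

Expression is driven by the nEF promoter, annotated here as the human EF-1α core promoter followed by a truncated HTLV-1 5' LTR segment. Downstream, the THRB coding sequence lies on the reverse strand relative to the promoter and is flanked by lox71 (a left-element mutant) and loxKR3 (a right-element mutant). This is a single-floxed inverted open reading frame ("SIO") design. Without Cre the gene is antisense and not translated. Cre inverts the segment into the sense orientation, and combining left- and right-element mutations yields a poorly recombining double-mutant site that favours locking the cassette in the "on" state. A short antisense match to the Xpress epitope lies adjacent to the THRB coding sequence and may indicate a tag, though the record does not confirm one. A WPRE and an SV40 polyadenylation signal follow to enhance transcript stability and processing.

The plasmid name and stated purpose describe wild-type THRB, whereas the insert field reads "DN-THRB" (dominant negative). The feature table cannot resolve this discrepancy. The associated work concerns thyroid hormone action in the cortex.
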