Features (pLannotate 1.2.2; 19 found; start..end, strand, type, name):
     52..75      -  CDS            Xpress™ tag: Xpress™ epitope tag, including an enterokinase recognition and cleavage site
     85..118     -  protein_bind   loxKR3: Right element (RE) mutant of loxP (Araki et al., 2010). Cre-mediated recombination occurs in the 8-bp core sequence (GCATACAT). Cre recombinase
    119..143     +  misc_feature   MCS (fragment): pBluescript multiple cloning site
    143..731     +  misc_feature   WPRE: woodchuck hepatitis virus posttranscriptional regulatory element
    794..877     +  CDS            large T antigen (fragment): large T antigen from SV40 (simian virus 40)
    900..981     +  polyA_signal   SV40 poly(A) signal: SV40 polyadenylation signal
   1060..1200    +  repeat_region  AAV2 ITR: inverted terminal repeat of adeno-associated virus serotype 2 inverted
   1205..1256    -  misc_feature   bom (fragment): basis of mobility region from pBR322
   1275..1730    +  rep_origin     f1 ori (sequence partly withheld): f1 bacteriophage origin of replication; arrow indicates direction of (+) strand synthesis
   1731..1780    -  misc_feature   bom (fragment): basis of mobility region from pBR322
   1882..1917    -  CDS            rop (fragment): Rop protein, which maintains plasmids at low copy number; rop
   2012..2116    +  promoter       AmpR promoter: bla
   2117..2977    +  CDS            AmpR: β-lactamase; bla; confers resistance to ampicillin, carbenicillin, and related antibiotics
   3148..3736    +  rep_origin     ori: high-copy-number ColE1/pMB1/pBR322/pUC origin of replication
   3798..3938    -  repeat_region  AAV2 ITR: inverted terminal repeat of adeno-associated virus serotype 2 inverted
   3985..4196    +  promoter       EF-1α core promoter: core promoter for human elongation factor EF-1α
   4209..4477    +  LTR            5' LTR (truncated): truncated 5' long terminal repeat (LTR) from human T-cell leukemia virus (HTLV) type 1
   4521..4554    +  protein_bind   lox71: Left element (LE) mutant of loxP (Araki et al., 2010). Cre-mediated recombination occurs in the 8-bp core sequence (GCATACAT). Cre recombinase
   4561..36      -  CDS            THRB (across the origin): THB_HUMAN - Also known as ERBA2, NR1A2, THR1. Experimental evidence at protein level: Swiss-Prot protein existence level 1. Nuclear hormone receptor that can act as a repressor or activator of transcription. High affinity receptor for thyroid hormones, including triiodothyronine and thyroxine. From Homo sapiens (Human).
>Addgene plasmid #225090 | DRH031_ AAV-SIO-nEF-WT-THR | addgene full sequence | sequence record 444310 | Addgene NGS Result
GGCTGTAAGGCCATTTTCTGTCATACTGTTGGGAGTACTTCCGCCTCCACCCTTATCGTCATCGTCGTAC
AGATCCATGGTGGCATAACAAGGTATAATGTATGCTATACGAAGTTATGAATTCGATATCAAGCTTATCG
ATAATCAACCTCTGGATTACAAAATTTGTGAAAGATTGACTGGTATTCTTAACTATGTTGCTCCTTTTAC
GCTATGTGGATACGCTGCTTTAATGCCTTTGTATCATGCTATTGCTTCCCGTATGGCTTTCATTTTCTCC
TCCTTGTATAAATCCTGGTTGCTGTCTCTTTATGAGGAGTTGTGGCCCGTTGTCAGGCAACGTGGCGTGG
TGTGCACTGTGTTTGCTGACGCAACCCCCACTGGTTGGGGCATTGCCACCACCTGTCAGCTCCTTTCCGG
GACTTTCGCTTTCCCCCTCCCTATTGCCACGGCGGAACTCATCGCCGCCTGCCTTGCCCGCTGCTGGACA
GGGGCTCGGCTGTTGGGCACTGACAATTCCGTGGTGTTGTCGGGGAAATCATCGTCCTTTCCTTGGCTGC
TCGCCTATGTTGCCACCTGGATTCTGCGCGGGACGTCCTTCTGCTACGTCCCTTCGGCCCTCAATCCAGC
GGACCTTCCTTCCCGCGGCCTGCTGCCGGCTCTGCGGCCTCTTCCGCGTCTTCGCCTTCGCCCTCAGACG
AGTCGGATCTCCCTTTGGGCCGCCTCCCCGCATCGATACCGAGCGCTGCTCGAGAGATCTGTGATAGCGG
CCATCAAGCTGGCCGCGACTCTAGATCATAATCAGCCATACCACATTTGTAGAGGTTTTACTTGCTTTAA
AAAACCTCCCACACCTCCCCCTGAACCTGAAACATAAAATGAATGCAATTGTTGTTGTTAACTTGTTTAT
TGCAGCTTATAATGGTTACAAATAAAGCAATAGCATCACAAATTTCACAAATAAAGCATTTTTTTCACTG
CATTCTAGTTGTGGTTTGTCCAAACTCATCAATGTATCAGCTTATCGATACCGCATGCACGTGCGGACCG
AGCGGCCGCAGGAACCCCTAGTGATGGAGTTGGCCACTCCCTCTCTGCGCGCTCGCTCGCTCACTGAGGC
CGGGCGACCAAAGGTCGCCCGACGCCCGGGCTTTGCCCGGGCGGCCTCAGTGAGCGAGCGAGCGCGCAGC
TGCCTGCAGGGGCGCCTGATGCGGTATTTTCTCCTTACGCATCTGTGCGGTATTTCACACCGCATA
[95 nt withheld, positions 1257-1351]
T
[46 nt withheld, positions 1353-1398]
C
[141 nt withheld, positions 1400-1540]
CCTTTGACGTTGGAGTCCACGTTCTTT
[37 nt withheld, positions 1568-1604]
ACTCTATCTCGGGCTATTCTTTTGATTTATAAGGGATTTTGCCGATTTCGGTCTATTGGTTAAAAAATGA
GCTGATTTAACAAAAATTTAACGCGAATTTTAACAAAATATTAACGTTTACAATTTTATGGTGCACTCTC
AGTACAATCTGCTCTGATGCCGCATAGTTAAGCCAGCCCCGACACCCGCCAACACCCGCTGACGCGCCCT
GACGGGCTTGTCTGCTCCCGGCATCCGCTTACAGACAAGCTGTGACCGTCTCCGGGAGCTGCATGTGTCA
GAGGTTTTCACCGTCATCACCGAAACGCGCGAGACGAAAGGGCCTCGTGATACGCCTATTTTTATAGGTT
AATGTCATGATAATAATGGTTTCTTAGACGTCAGGTGGCACTTTTCGGGGAAATGTGCGCGGAACCCCTA
TTTGTTTATTTTTCTAAATACATTCAAATATGTATCCGCTCATGAGACAATAACCCTGATAAATGCTTCA
ATAATATTGAAAAAGGAAGAGTATGAGTATTCAACATTTCCGTGTCGCCCTTATTCCCTTTTTTGCGGCA
TTTTGCCTTCCTGTTTTTGCTCACCCAGAAACGCTGGTGAAAGTAAAAGATGCTGAAGATCAGTTGGGTG
CACGAGTGGGTTACATCGAACTGGATCTCAACAGCGGTAAGATCCTTGAGAGTTTTCGCCCCGAAGAACG
TTTTCCAATGATGAGCACTTTTAAAGTTCTGCTATGTGGCGCGGTATTATCCCGTATTGACGCCGGGCAA
GAGCAACTCGGTCGCCGCATACACTATTCTCAGAATGACTTGGTTGAGTACTCACCAGTCACAGAAAAGC
ATCTTACGGATGGCATGACAGTAAGAGAATTATGCAGTGCTGCCATAACCATGAGTGATAACACTGCGGC
CAACTTACTTCTGACAACGATCGGAGGACCGAAGGAGCTAACCGCTTTTTTGCACAACATGGGGGATCAT
GTAACTCGCCTTGATCGTTGGGAACCGGAGCTGAATGAAGCCATACCAAACGACGAGCGTGACACCACGA
TGCCTGTAGCAATGGCAACAACGTTGCGCAAACTATTAACTGGCGAACTACTTACTCTAGCTTCCCGGCA
ACAATTAATAGACTGGATGGAGGCGGATAAAGTTGCAGGACCACTTCTGCGCTCGGCCCTTCCGGCTGGC
TGGTTTATTGCTGATAAATCTGGAGCCGGTGAGCGTGGGTCTCGCGGTATCATTGCAGCACTGGGGCCAG
ATGGTAAGCCCTCCCGTATCGTAGTTATCTACACGACGGGGAGTCAGGCAACTATGGATGAACGAAATAG
ACAGATCGCTGAGATAGGTGCCTCACTGATTAAGCATTGGTAACTGTCAGACCAAGTTTACTCATATATA
CTTTAGATTGATTTAAAACTTCATTTTTAATTTAAAAGGATCTAGGTGAAGATCCTTTTTGATAATCTCA
TGACCAAAATCCCTTAACGTGAGTTTTCGTTCCACTGAGCGTCAGACCCCGTAGAAAAGATCAAAGGATC
TTCTTGAGATCCTTTTTTTCTGCGCGTAATCTGCTGCTTGCAAACAAAAAAACCACCGCTACCAGCGGTG
GTTTGTTTGCCGGATCAAGAGCTACCAACTCTTTTTCCGAAGGTAACTGGCTTCAGCAGAGCGCAGATAC
CAAATACTGTCCTTCTAGTGTAGCCGTAGTTAGGCCACCACTTCAAGAACTCTGTAGCACCGCCTACATA
CCTCGCTCTGCTAATCCTGTTACCAGTGGCTGCTGCCAGTGGCGATAAGTCGTGTCTTACCGGGTTGGAC
TCAAGACGATAGTTACCGGATAAGGCGCAGCGGTCGGGCTGAACGGGGGGTTCGTGCACACAGCCCAGCT
TGGAGCGAACGACCTACACCGAACTGAGATACCTACAGCGTGAGCTATGAGAAAGCGCCACGCTTCCCGA
AGGGAGAAAGGCGGACAGGTATCCGGTAAGCGGCAGGGTCGGAACAGGAGAGCGCACGAGGGAGCTTCCA
GGGGGAAACGCCTGGTATCTTTATAGTCCTGTCGGGTTTCGCCACCTCTGACTTGAGCGTCGATTTTTGT
GATGCTCGTCAGGGGGGCGGAGCCTATGGAAAAACGCCAGCAACGCGGCCTTTTTACGGTTCCTGGCCTT
TTGCTGGCCTTTTGCTCACATGTCCTGCAGGCAGCTGCGCGCTCGCTCGCTCACTGAGGCCGCCCGGGCA
AAGCCCGGGCGTCGGGCGACCTTTGGTCGCCCGGCCTCAGTGAGCGAGCGAGCGCGCAGAGAGGGAGTGG
CCAACTCCATCACTAGGGGTTCCTGCGGCCGCACGCGTAAGGATCTGCGATCGCTCCGGTGCCCGTCAGT
GGGCAGAGCGCACATCGCCCACAGTCCCCGAGAAGTTGGGGGGAGGGGTCGGCAATTGAACGGGTGCCTA
GAGAAGGTGGCGCGGGGTAAACTGGGAAAGTGATGTCGTGTACTGGCTCCGCCTTTTTCCCGAGGGTGGG
GGAGAACCGTATATAAGTGCAGTAGTCGCCGTGAACGTTCTTTTTCGCAACGGGTTTGCCGCCAGAACAC
AGCTGAAGCTTCGAGGGGCTCGCATCTCTCCTTCACGCGCCCGCCGCCCTACCTGAGGCCGCCATCCACG
CCGGTTGAGTCGCGTTCTGCCGCCTCCCGCCTGTGGTGCCTCCTGAACTGCGTCCGCCGTCTAGGTAAGT
TTAAAGCTCAGGTCGAGACCGGGCCTTTGTCCGGCGCTCCCTTGGAGCCTACCTAGACTCAGCCGGCTCT
CCACGCTTTGCCTGACCCTGCTTGCTCAACTCTACGTCTTTGTTTCGTTTTCTGTTCTGCGCCGTTACAG
ATCCAAGCTGTGACCGGCGCCTACGGATCCGATCTGTGATAGCGGCTACCGTTCGTATAGCATACATTAT
ACGAAGTTATTTACTAATCCTCGAACACTTCCAAGAACAAAGGGGGGAAGAGTTCTGTGGGGCATTCCAC
CTTCATGTGCAGGAAGCGGCTGGCATGGCAGGCTCCTATCATCCGCAGATCTGTCACCTTCATCAGGAGT
TTTGGCCAAAAGTGTGTCACGTGGTGTTTTCGGTAATTGATATAGTGTTCAAAGGCCAGCAGGAAACTAT
CTTGGTACTTTTCTATTCTCTCAACACAGGCAAGCCCCGGGCGATCTGAAGACATCAGCAGGACGGCCTG
AAGGAGGGCTACTTCAGTGTCATCCAGGTTGAAAGAAGACAGAGACATGCCCAGGTCAAAGATGGCGTCT
GACACCACCCCAAGACCCCCATTTTTCAGCTGGCCCCGTGTCACTGCCATTTCCCCATTCAAGGTTAAAG
TCTCACTTTCTGGGTCATAGCGCACAGCAGCGCGAAGGGACATGATCTCCATGCAGCAGCCTTTGAGGAG
GATGATCTGGTCTTCACATGGCAGCTCACAAAACATAGGCAACTTTTTGGCAAAATCCACCACTCTGGTA
ATTGCTGGTGTGATGATTTTTGTAAAATGGCTGAAGGCTTCCAAGTCAACCTTTCCACCTTCTGGGGCAT
TGACTATTGGTGCTTGTCCAATGTCTTCTGGCAGGAATTTCCGTTTTTGCTTCCAGTGGCTGCCTTGGGC
GTTGGTCGCCACATGGGCTTCGGTGACAGTTTTGATGAGCTCCCATTCCTCGTCTGTGGGCTCTGGCTTG
TGCCCGATGGACTTCTGCAGCTCTTCCCGCCGTCTTTTCTCCCGGTTCTCCTCTATCAGCTTCCTCTTGG
CCAGCCTCTTGCTGTCATCCAGCACCAAATCTGTTGCCATGCCAACATAGATGCATTTCTTAAAGCGACA
TTCCTGGCACTGATTTCGCGTGACTTTGTCTATGACACATTTTCCTTCATATTTACAGGAATAGGATGGA
TGGAGATTTTTCTGAATGGTTCTTCTAAAGAAACCCTTGCAGCCTTCACACGTGATACAGCGGTAGTGAT
ACCCGGTGGCTTTGTCACCACACACTACACAGAGCTCGTCCTTGTCTAAGTAACTGGGGATGTACCCTTT
ACATTTCTTCTCCTCCGTTTGGAAGGTCTGGGCACTTGAGACACTCTGGTCGTTCACATCATCATGGTCC
AGATGGAATATTGAGCTAGTCCAAGTGGTCTGGATGAGATGTGGCGACGACTGTTCATTTTTCAACGTGC
TGCGCCTCTCTGAATGGCTCTTCCTATGTAGGCAGGCTTCAGACATTCCTACTAGCTTCCAGTCGTGTTC
TCGGTCTGGACAGTGCTTCGGTTTGTCCCA
